>Addgene plasmid #221122 | pRS413-TEF1pr-PMA1-FAPoptim | addgene full sequence | sequence record 438159 | Addgene NGS Result
AAAAAAAAAAATGAAAATCATTACCGAGGCATAAAAAAATATAGAGTGTACTAGAGGAGGCCAAGAGTAA
TAGAAAAAGAAAATTGCGGGAAAGGACTGTGTTATGACTTCCCTGACTAATGCCGTGTTCAAACGATACC
TGGCAGTGACTCCTAGCGCTCACCAAGCTCTTAAAACGGGAATTTATGGTGCACTCTCAGTACAATCTGC
TCTGATGCCGCATAGTTAAGCCAGCCCCGACACCCGCCAACACCCGCTGACGCGCCCTGACGGGCTTGTC
TGCTCCCGGCATCCGCTTACAGACAAGCTGTGACCGTCTCCGGGAGCTGCATGTGTCAGAGGTTTTCACC
GTCATCACCGAAACGCGCGAGACGAAAGGGCCTCGTGATACGCCTATTTTTATAGGTTAATGTCATGATA
ATAATGGTTTCTTAGGGTCCTTTTCATCACGTGCTATAAAAATAATTATAATTTAAATTTTTTAATATAA
ATATATAAATTAAAAATAGAAAGTAAAAAAAGAAATTAAAGAAAAAATAGTTTTTGTTTTCCGAAGATGT
AAAAGACTCTAGGGGGATCGCCAACAAATACTACCTTTTATCTTGCTCTTCCTGCTCTCAGGTATTAATG
CCGAATTGTTTCATCTTGTCTGTGTAGAAGACCACACACGAAAATCCTGTGATTTTACATTTTACTTATC
GTTAATCGAATGTATATCTATTTAATCTGCTTTTCTTGTCTAATAAATATATATGTAAAGTACGCTTTTT
GTTGAAATTTTTTAAACCTTTGTTTATTTTTTTTTCTTCATTCCGTAACTCTTCTACCTTCTTTATTTAC
TTTCTAAAATCCAAATACAAAACATAAAAATAAATAAACACAGAGTAAATTCCCAAATTATTCCATCATT
AAAAGATACGAGGCGCGTGTAAGTTACAGGCAAGCGATCCGTCAGGTGGCACTTTTCGGGGAAATGTGCG
CGGAACCCCTATTTGTTTATTTTTCTAAATACATTCAAATATGTATCCGCTCATGAGACAATAACCCTGA
TAAATGCTTCAATAATATTGAAAAAGGAAGAGTATGAGTATTCAACATTTCCGTGTCGCCCTTATTCCCT
TTTTTGCGGCATTTTGCCTTCCTGTTTTTGCTCACCCAGAAACGCTGGTGAAAGTAAAAGATGCTGAAGA
TCAGTTGGGTGCACGAGTGGGTTACATCGAACTGGATCTCAACAGCGGTAAGATCCTTGAGAGTTTTCGC
CCCGAAGAACGTTTTCCAATGATGAGCACTTTTAAAGTTCTGCTATGTGGCGCGGTATTATCCCGTATTG
ACGCCGGGCAAGAGCAACTCGGTCGCCGCATACACTATTCTCAGAATGACTTGGTTGAGTACTCACCAGT
CACAGAAAAGCATCTTACGGATGGCATGACAGTAAGAGAATTATGCAGTGCTGCCATAACCATGAGTGAT
AACACTGCGGCCAACTTACTTCTGACAACGATCGGAGGACCGAAGGAGCTAACCGCTTTTTTGCACAACA
TGGGGGATCATGTAACTCGCCTTGATCGTTGGGAACCGGAGCTGAATGAAGCCATACCAAACGACGAGCG
TGACACCACGATGCCTGTAGCAATGGCAACAACGTTGCGCAAACTATTAACTGGCGAACTACTTACTCTA
GCTTCCCGGCAACAATTAATAGACTGGATGGAGGCGGATAAAGTTGCAGGACCACTTCTGCGCTCGGCCC
TTCCGGCTGGCTGGTTTATTGCTGATAAATCTGGAGCCGGTGAGCGTGGGTCTCGCGGTATCATTGCAGC
ACTGGGGCCAGATGGTAAGCCCTCCCGTATCGTAGTTATCTACACGACGGGGAGTCAGGCAACTATGGAT
GAACGAAATAGACAGATCGCTGAGATAGGTGCCTCACTGATTAAGCATTGGTAACTGTCAGACCAAGTTT
ACTCATATATACTTTAGATTGATTTAAAACTTCATTTTTAATTTAAAAGGATCTAGGTGAAGATCCTTTT
TGATAATCTCATGACCAAAATCCCTTAACGTGAGTTTTCGTTCCACTGAGCGTCAGACCCCGTAGAAAAG
ATCAAAGGATCTTCTTGAGATCCTTTTTTTCTGCGCGTAATCTGCTGCTTGCAAACAAAAAAACCACCGC
TACCAGCGGTGGTTTGTTTGCCGGATCAAGAGCTACCAACTCTTTTTCCGAAGGTAACTGGCTTCAGCAG
AGCGCAGATACCAAATACTGTTCTTCTAGTGTAGCCGTAGTTAGGCCACCACTTCAAGAACTCTGTAGCA
CCGCCTACATACCTCGCTCTGCTAATCCTGTTACCAGTGGCTGCTGCCAGTGGCGATAAGTCGTGTCTTA
CCGGGTTGGACTCAAGACGATAGTTACCGGATAAGGCGCAGCGGTCGGGCTGAACGGGGGGTTCGTGCAC
ACAGCCCAGCTTGGAGCGAACGACCTACACCGAACTGAGATACCTACAGCGTGAGCTATGAGAAAGCGCC
ACGCTTCCCGAAGGGAGAAAGGCGGACAGGTATCCGGTAAGCGGCAGGGTCGGAACAGGAGAGCGCACGA
GGGAGCTTCCAGGGGGAAACGCCTGGTATCTTTATAGTCCTGTCGGGTTTCGCCACCTCTGACTTGAGCG
TCGATTTTTGTGATGCTCGTCAGGGGGGCGGAGCCTATGGAAAAACGCCAGCAACGCGGCCTTTTTACGG
TTCCTGGCCTTTTGCTGGCCTTTTGCTCACATGTTCTTTCCTGCGTTATCCCCTGATTCTGTGGATAACC
GTATTACCGCCTTTGAGTGAGCTGATACCGCTCGCCGCAGCCGAACGACCGAGCGCAGCGAGTCAGTGAG
CGAGGAAGCGGAAGAGCGCCCAATACGCAAACCGCCTCTCCCCGCGCGTTGGCCGATTCATTAATGCAGC
TGGCACGACAGGTTTCCCGACTGGAAAGCGGGCAGTGAGCGCAACGCAATTAATGTGAGTTAGCTCACTC
ATTAGGCACCCCAGGCTTTACACTTTATGCTTCCGGCTCGTATGTTGTGTGGAATTGTGAGCGGATAACA
ATTTCACACAGGAAACAGCTATGACCATGATTACGCCAAGCGCGCAATTAACCCTCACTAAAGGGAACAA
AAGCTGGAGCTCATAGCTTCAAAATGTTTCTACTCCTTTTTTACTCTTCCAGATTTTCTCGGACTCCGCG
CATCGCCGTACCACTTCAAAACACCCAAGCACAGCATACTAAATTTCCCCTCTTTCTTCCTCTAGGGTGT
CGTTAATTACCCGTACTAAAGGTTTGGAAAAGAAAAAAGAGACCGCCTCGTTTCTTTTTCTTCGTCGAAA
AAGGCAATAAAAATTTTTATCACGTTTCTTTTTCTTGAAAATTTTTTTTTTGATTTTTTTCTCTTTCGAT
GACCTCCCATTGATATTTAAGTTAATAAACGGTCTTCAATTTCTCAAGTTTCAGTTTCATTTTTCTTGTT
CTATTACAACTTTTTTTACTTCTTGCTCATTAGAAAGAAAGCATAGCAATCTAATCTAAGTTTTCTAGAA
CTAGTGGATCCATGACTGATACATCATCCTCTTCATCATCCTCTTCAGCATCTTCTGTTTCAGCTCATCA
GCCAACTCAAGAAAAGCCTGCTAAGACTTACGATGACGCTGCATCTGAATCTTCTGACGATGACGATATC
GATGCTTTAATCGAAGAACTACAATCTAATCACGGTGTCGACGACGAAGACAGTGATAACGATGGTCCAG
TTGCCGCCGGTGAAGCTAGACCAGTTCCAGAAGAATATTTACAAACTGACCCATCTTACGGTTTAACTTC
CGATGAAGTTTTGAAAAGAAGAAAGAAGTACGGTTTGAATCAAATGGCTGACGAAAAAGAATCTTTAGTC
GTTAAGTTCGTTATGTTTTTCGTCGGTCCAATTCAATTCGTTATGGAAGCCGCTGCTATTTTGGCTGCCG
GTTTGTCCGATTGGGTCGATTTCGGTGTTATCTGTGGTTTGTTAATGTTAAACGCTGGTGTTGGTTTCGT
TCAAGAATTCCAAGCTGGTTCTATTGTCGATGAATTGAAAAAGACTTTGGCTAACACTGCTGTTGTTATC
AGAGACGGTCAATTGGTTGAAATTCCAGCCAACGAAGTCGTCCCAGGTGATATTTTGCAATTGGAAGATG
GTACTGTTATCCCAACTGATGGTCGTATTGTCACTGAAGACTGTTTCTTGCAAATCGATCAATCTGCTAT
TACTGGTGAATCTTTGGCTGTCGACAAACATTACGGTGACCAAACTTTCTCTTCTTCCACTGTTAAGAGA
GGTGAAGGTTTCATGGTTGTTACCGCTACCGGTGACAACACTTTCGTTGGTAGAGCTGCTGCTTTGGTTA
ACAAAGCCGCTGGTGGTCAAGGTCATTTCACTGAAGTTTTGAACGGTATTGGTATTATCTTATTGGTTTT
GGTCATTGCCACTTTGTTGTTGGTCTGGACTGCTTGTTTCTACAGAACCAACGGTATTGTTAGAATCTTG
AGATACACTCTAGGTATTACTATTATTGGTGTCCCAGTCGGTTTGCCAGCTGTCGTTACCACCACTATGG
CCGTCGGTGCTGCTTACTTGGCTAAGAAACAAGCCATTGTTCAAAAGTTGTCTGCTATTGAATCCTTGGC
TGGTGTCGAAATCTTGTGTTCCGACAAAACCGGTACTTTGACCAAGAACAAGTTGTCCTTGCACGAACCA
TACACTGTTGAAGGTGTTTCTCCAGACGACTTGATGTTGACTGCTTGTTTGGCTGCTTCCAGAAAGAAGA
AGGGTTTGGATGCTATTGATAAGGCTTTCTTGAAGTCTTTGAAGCAATATCCAAAGGCTAAGGACGCTTT
GACCAAGTACAAGGTTTTGGAATTCCATCCATTTGACCCTGTCTCCAAGAAGGTTACTGCCGTTGTCGAA
TCTCCAGAAGGTGAAAGAATTGTTTGTGTTAAGGGTGCTCCATTATTCGTCTTGAAGACTGTCGAAGAAG
ATCACCCAATCCCAGAAGATGTCCATGAAAACTACGAAAACAAGGTTGCTGAATTGGCTTCTAGAGGGTT
CCGTGCTTTAGGTGTTGCTAGAAAGAGAGGTGAAGGTCACTGGGAAATCTTGGGTGTTATGCCATGTATG
GATCCACCAAGAGACGATACTGTTCAAACTGTTAGCGAAGCTAGACACTTGGGTCTAAGAGTTAAGATGT
TAACTGGTGATGCTGTTGGTATTGCTAAGGAAACTTGTAGACAATTGGGTTTGGGTACCAACATTTACAA
CGCTGAAAGATTAGGTCTAGGTGGCGGTGGTGACATGCCAGGTTCTGAATTAGCTGATTTTGTTGAAAAT
GCCGATGGTTTCGCTGAAGTTTTCCCACAACATAAATACAGAGTTGTTGAAATCTTGCAAAACAGAGGTT
ACTTGGTTGCTATGACTGGTGATGGTGTTAACGATGCTCCATCTTTGAAGAAGGCTGATACTGGTATTGC
TGTCGAAGGTGCTACTGATGCTGCCAGATCTGCTGCTGATATTGTTTTCTTGGCTCCTGGTCTATCTGCT
ATTATTGATGCTTTGAAGACCTCCAGACAAATTTTTCACAGAATGTACTCTTACGTTGTTTACCGTATTG
CTTTGTCTCTACATTTGGAAATCTTCTTGGGTCTATGGATTGCTATTTTGGATAACTCTTTGGACATTGA
TTTGATTGTTTTCATCGCTATTTTCGCTGATGTTGCTACTTTGGCTATTGCTTACGATAATGCTCCTTAC
TCTCCAAAGCCCGTTAAATGGAACCTACCAAGATTATGGGGTATGTCTATTATTTTGGGCATAGTTTTAG
CTATAGGTTCTTGGATTACCTTGACTACTATGTTCTTACCAAAGGGTGGTATTATCCAAAACTTCGGTGC
TATGAACGGTATTATGTTCTTGCAAATTTCCTTGACTGAAAACTGGTTGATTTTCATTACCAGAGCTGCT
GGTCCATTCTGGTCTTCTATCCCATCCTGGCAATTGGCTGGTGCCGTCTTCGCTGTCGACATCATCGCTA
CCATGTTTACCTTATTCGGTTGGTGGTCTGAAAACTGGACTGATATTGTTACTGTCGTCCGTGTCTGGAT
CTGGTCTATCGGTATCTTCTGTGTTTTGGGTGGTTTCTACTACGAAATGTCCACTTCTGAAGCCTTTGAC
AGATTGATGAACGGTAAGCCAATGAAGGAAAAGAAGTCTACCAGAAGTGTCGAAGACTTCATGGCTGCTA
TGCAAAGAGTCTCTACTCAACACGAAAAGGAAACCCCCGGGCTGCAGGAATTCGATATCAAGCTTATCGA
TACCGTCGACGCGGGTGCGGGTGCGGGTATGCAAGCTGTTGTTACTCAAGAACCATCTGTTACTGTTTCT
CCAGGTGGTACTGTTATCTTGACTTGTGGTTCTGGTACTGGTGCTGTTACTTCTGGTCACTACGCTAACT
GGTTCCAACAAAAGCCAGGTCAAGCTCCAAGAGCTTTGATCTTCGACACTGACAAGAAGTACTCTTGGAC
TCCAGGTAGATTCTCTGGTTCTTTGTTGGGTGCTAAGGCTGCTTTGACTATCTCTGACGCTCAACCAGAA
GACGAAGCTGAATACTACTGTTCTTTGTCTGACGTTGACGGTTACTTGTTCGGTGGTGGTACTCAATTGA
CTGTTTTGTCTGGTGGTGGTGGTTCTGGTGGTGGTGGTTCTGGTGGTGGTGGTTCTGGTGGTGGTGGTTC
TCAAGCTGTTGTTACTCAAGAACCATCTGTTACTGTTTCTCCAGGTGGTACTGTTATCTTGACTTGTGGT
TCTGGTACTGGTGCTGTTACTTCTGGTCACTACGCTAACTGGTTCCAACAAAAGCCAGGTCAAGCTCCAA
GAGCTTTGATCTTCGACACTGACAAGAAGTACTCTTGGACTCCAGGTAGATTCTCTGGTTCTTTGTTGGG
TGCTAAGGCTGCTTTGACTATCTCTGACGCTCAACCAGAAGACGAAGCTGAATACTACTGTTCTTTGTCT
GACGTTGACGGTTACTTGTTCGGTGGTGGTACTCAATTGACTGTTTTGTCTGAGCAGAAGCTGATCAGCG
AGGAGGACCTGGAGCAGAAGCTGATCAGCGAGGAGGACCTGTAACGCCTCGAGGGGGGGCCCGGTACCCA
ATTCGCCCTATAGTGAGTCGTATTACGCGCGCTCACTGGCCGTCGTTTTACAACGTCGTGACTGGGAAAA
CCCTGGCGTTACCCAACTTAATCGCCTTGCAGCACATCCCCCTTTCGCCAGCTGGCGTAATAGCGAAGAG
GCCCGCACCGATCGCCCTTCCCAACAGTTGCGCAGCCTGAATGGCGAATGG
[124 nt withheld, positions 7402-7525]
C
[91 nt withheld, positions 7527-7617]
A
[49 nt withheld, positions 7619-7667]
CCTTTGACGTTGGAGTCCACGTTCTTT
[37 nt withheld, positions 7695-7731]
ACCCTATCTCGGTCTATTCTTTTGATTTATAAGGGATTTTGCCGATTTCGGCCTATTGGTTAAAAAATGA
GCTGATTTAACAAAAATTTAACGCGAATTTTAACAAAATATTAACGCTTACAATTTCCTGATGCGGTATT
TTCTCCTTACGCATCTGTGCGGTATTTCACACCGCATAGATCCGTCGAGTTCAAGAGAAAAAAAAAGAAA
AAGCAAAAAGAAAAAAGGAAAGCGCGCCTCGTTCAGAATGACACGTATAGAATGATGCATTACCTTGTCA
TCTTCAGTATCATACTGTTCGTATACATACTTACTGACATTCATAGGTATACATATATACACATGTATAT
ATATCGTATGCTGCAGCTTTAAATAATCGGTGTCACTACATAAGAACACCTTTGGTGGAGGGAACATCGT
TGGTACCATTGGGCGAGGTGGCTTCTCTTATGGCAACCGCAAGAGCCTTGAACGCACTCTCACTACGGTG
ATGATCATTCTTGCCTCGCAGACAATCAACGTGGAGGGTAATTCTGCTAGCCTCTGCAAAGCTTTCAAGA
AAATGCGGGATCATCTCGCAAGAGAGATCTCCTACTTTCTCCCTTTGCAAACCAAGTTCGACAACTGCGT
ACGGCCTGTTCGAAAGATCTACCACCGCTCTGGAAAGTGCCTCATCCAAAGGCGCAAATCCTGATCCAAA
CCTTTTTACTCCACGCACGGCCCCTAGGGCCTCTTTAAAAGCTTGACCGAGAGCAATCCCGCAGTCTTCA
GTGGTGTGATGGTCGTCTATGTGTAAGTCACCAATGCACTCAACGATTAGCGACCAGCCGGAATGCTTGG
CCAGAGCATGTATCATATGGTCCAGAAACCCTATACCTGTGTGGACGTTAATCACTTGCGATTGTGTGGC
CTGTTCTGCTACTGCTTCTGCCTCTTTTTCTGGGAAGATCGAGTGCTCTATCGCTAGGGGACCACCCTTT
AAAGAGATCGCAATCTGAATCTTGGTTTCATTTGTAATACGCTTTACTAGGGCTTTCTGCTCTGTCATCT
TTGCCTTCGTTTATCTTGCCTGCTCATTTTTTAGTATATTCTTCGAAGAAATCACATTACTTTATATAAT
GTATAATTCATTATGTGATAATGCCAATCGCTAAGAAAAAAAAAGAGTCATCCGCTAGGTGG
Features (pLannotate 1.2.2; 25 found; start..end, strand, type, name):
    104..184     +  CDS            MRM1 (fragment): MRM1_YEAST - Also known as PET56 From Saccharomyces cerevisiae (strain ATCC 204508 / S288c) (Baker's yeast).
    185..234     -  misc_feature   bom (fragment): basis of mobility region from pBR322
    336..371     -  CDS            rop (fragment): Rop protein, which maintains plasmids at low copy number; rop
    446..949     +  misc_feature   CEN/ARS: S. cerevisiae CEN6 centromere fused to an autonomously replicating sequence
    979..1083    +  promoter       AmpR promoter: bla
   1084..1944    +  CDS            AmpR: β-lactamase; bla; confers resistance to ampicillin, carbenicillin, and related antibiotics
   2115..2703    +  rep_origin     ori: high-copy-number ColE1/pMB1/pBR322/pUC origin of replication
   2886..2978    +  CDS            lacI (fragment): lac repressor; lacI; The lac repressor binds to the lac operator to inhibit transcription in E. coli. This inhibition can be relieved by adding lactose or isopropyl-β-D-thiogalactopyranoside (IPTG).
   2991..3012    +  protein_bind   CAP binding site: CAP binding activates transcription in the presence of cAMP. E. coli catabolite activator protein
   3027..3057    +  promoter       lac promoter: promoter for the E. coli lac operon
   3065..3081    +  protein_bind   lac operator: The lac repressor binds to the lac operator to inhibit transcription in E. coli. This inhibition can be relieved by adding lactose or isopropyl-β-D-thiogalactopyranoside (IPTG). lac repressor encoded by lacI
   3126..3144    +  promoter       T3 promoter: promoter for bacteriophage T3 RNA polymerase
   3162..3560    +  promoter       TEF1 promoter: S. cerevisiae TEF1; promoter for EF-1α
   3564..3581    +  misc_feature   MCS (fragment): pBluescript multiple cloning site
   3582..6335    +  CDS            PMA1: PMA1_YEAST - Experimental evidence at protein level: Swiss-Prot protein existence level 1. The plasma membrane ATPase of plants and fungi is a hydrogen ion pump. The proton gradient it generates drives the active transport of nutrients by H(+)-symport. The resulting external acidification and/or internal alkinization may mediate growth responses. From Saccharomyces cerevisiae (strain ATCC 204508 / S288c) (Baker's yeast).
   6334..6380    +  misc_feature   MCS (fragment): pBluescript multiple cloning site
   6402..6728    +  CDS            LV1C_MOUSE: Experimental evidence at protein level: Swiss-Prot protein existence level 1. From Mus musculus (Mouse).
   6792..7118    +  CDS            LV1C_MOUSE: Experimental evidence at protein level: Swiss-Prot protein existence level 1. From Mus musculus (Mouse).
   7187..7208    +  misc_feature   MCS (fragment): pBluescript multiple cloning site
   7217..7235    -  promoter       T7 promoter: promoter for bacteriophage T7 RNA polymerase
   7243..7398    +  CDS            lacZα (fragment): LacZα fragment of β-galactosidase; lacZ fragment
   7402..7830    +  rep_origin     f1 ori (sequence partly withheld): f1 bacteriophage origin of replication; arrow indicates direction of (+) strand synthesis
   7858..7909    -  misc_feature   bom (fragment): basis of mobility region from pBR322
   8117..8779    -  CDS            HIS3: imidazoleglycerol-phosphate dehydratase, required for histidine biosynthesis; S. cerevisiae HIS3; yeast auxotrophic marker
   8780..54      -  promoter       HIS3 promoter (across the origin): S. cerevisiae HIS3
