[The description below was written by a language model from this plasmid's Addgene catalogue record and pLannotate feature annotations shown in this document.]
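Description:
pRS413-TEF1pr-PMA1-FAPoptim is a yeast expression plasmid built on the pRS413 centromeric shuttle backbone. In Saccharomyces cerevisiae it is maintained through a CEN6/ARS element, which keeps it at low, stable copy number, and it is selected by histidine prototrophy through the HIS3 marker and its native promoter. In E. coli it replicates from a ColE1/pUC-type origin with ampicillin resistance provided by β-lactamase. The backbone also carries pBluescript-derived remnants: an f1 phage origin, T3 and T7 promoters flanking the cloning region, lac promoter/operator elements, and a lacZα fragment. None of these plays a role in the yeast expression function.

The payload is the constitutive TEF1 (EF-1α) promoter driving the full coding sequence of PMA1, the S. cerevisiae plasma membrane proton-pumping ATPase. The PMA1 sequence was cloned without its stop codon so that it reads through a short polylinker segment into a C-terminal fluorogen-activating protein (FAP) tag that was optimized for yeast expression. The automated annotation detects the FAP region as two tandem matches to a mouse immunoglobulin lambda light-chain variable domain, consistent with the antibody-fragment origin of FAP tags. These tags become fluorescent only when they bind a cognate fluorogen dye. No dedicated yeast terminator is annotated downstream of the fusion, and the record does not state which one is used.

Because Pma1 is an abundant resident of the plasma membrane, the fusion serves as a FAP-labelled plasma membrane marker. It is intended for quantitative protein trafficking and colocalization imaging in budding yeast.
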