Addgene plasmid #221122: pRS413-TEF1pr-PMA1-FAPoptim
Purpose: FAP-tagged marker for the plasma membrane (FAP optimized for yeast expression)
Depositing lab: Allyson O’Donnell. Depositing organization: University of Pittsburgh (University, School of Medicine, and Cancer Institute). Publication: Optimization of the fluorogen-activating protein tag for quantitative protein trafficking and colocalization studies in S. cerevisiae. Oppenheimer KG, Hager NA, McAtee CK, Filiztekin E, Shang C, Warnick JA, Bruchez MP, Brodsky JL, Prosser DC, Kwiatkowski AV, O'Donnell AF. Mol Biol Cell. 2024 Jul 1;35(7):mr5. doi: 10.1091/mbc.E24-04-0174. Epub 2024 May 29. PubMed 38809589.
Backbone
  Vector backbone: pRS413
  Vector type: Yeast Expression
  Selectable markers: HIS3
Growth in bacteria
  Bacterial resistance: Ampicillin, 100 μg/mL
  Growth temperature: 37°C
  Growth strain: DH5alpha
  Copy number: Low Copy
Gene/Insert
  Gene/Insert name: PMA1-FAPoptim
  Species: S. cerevisiae (budding yeast)
  Promoter: TEF1
  Cloning method: Restriction Enzyme; 5′ cloning site Unknown (unknown if destroyed)
Terms and licenses: Academic/Nonprofit Terms; Industry Terms: Not Available to Industry
Depositor comments: The coding sequence of PMA1 lacking the stop codon was PCR amplified with primers containing BamHI and SmaI restriction enzyme adaptors. The PCR product was then inserted into the pRS413-TEF1pr-NFAPoptim plasmid using standard cloning approaches.
How to cite: pRS413-TEF1pr-PMA1-FAPoptim was a gift from Allyson O’Donnell (Addgene plasmid # 221122 ; http://n2t.net/addgene:221122 ; RRID:Addgene_221122)
